>Addgene plasmid #69073 | pTAL-MajSat-FLAG-NLS-MCS | depositor full sequence | sequence record 121735 | pTAL-MajSat-FLAG-NLS-MCS sequence 7297 bps
GCACCCCAGGCTTTACACTTTATGCTTCCGGCTCGTATGTTGTGTGGAATTGTGAGCGGATAACAATTTC
ACACAGGAAACAGCTATGACCATGAGGCGCGCCGGATTCGACATTGATTATTGACTAGTTATTAATAGTA
ATCAATTACGGGGTCATTAGTTCATAGCCCATATATGGAGTTCCGCGTTACATAACTTACGGTAAATGGC
CCGCCTGGCTGACCGCCCAACGACCCCCGCCCATTGACGTCAATAATGACGTATGTTCCCATAGTAACGC
CAATAGGGACTTTCCATTGACGTCAATGGGTGGAGTATTTACGGTAAACTGCCCACTTGGCAGTACATCA
AGTGTATCATATGCCAAGTACGCCCCCTATTGACGTCAATGACGGTAAATGGCCCGCCTGGCATTATGCC
CAGTACATGACCTTATGGGACTTTCCTACTTGGCAGTACATCTACGTATTAGTCATCGCTATTACCATGG
TCGAGGTGAGCCCCACGTTCTGCTTCACTCTCCCCATCTCCCCCCCCTCCCCACCCCCAATTTTGTATTT
ATTTATTTTTTAATTATTTTGTGCAGCGATGGGGGCGGGGGGGGGGGGGGGGCGCGCGCCAGGCGGGGCG
GGGCGGGGCGAGGGGCGGGGCGGGGCGAGGCGGAGAGGTGCGGCGGCAGCCAATCAGAGCGGCGCGCTCC
GAAAGTTTCCTTTTATGGCGAGGCGGCGGCGGCGGCGGCCCTATAAAAAGCGAAGCGCGCGGCGGGCGGG
AGTCGCTGCGTTGCCTTCGCCCCGTGCCCCGCTCCGCGCCGCCTCGCGCCGCCCGCCCCGGCTCTGACTG
ACCGCGTTACTCCCACAGGTGAGCGGGCGGGACGGCCCTTCTCCTCCGGGCTGTAATTAGCGCTTGGTTT
AATGACGGCTCGTTTCTTTTCTGTGGCTGCGTGAAAGCCTTAAAGGGCTCCGGGAGGGCCCTTTGTGCGG
GGGGGAGCGGCTCGGGGGGTGCGTGCGTGTGTGTGTGCGTGGGGAGCGCCGCGTGCGGCCCGCGCTGCCC
GGCGGCTGTGAGCGCTGCGGGCGCGGCGCGGGGCTTTGTGCGCTCCGCGTGTGCGCGAGGGGAGCGCGGC
CGGGGGCGGTGCCCCGCGGTGCGGGGGGGCTGCGAGGGGAACAAAGGCTGCGTGCGGGGTGTGTGCGTGG
GGGGGTGAGCAGGGGGTGTGGGCGCGGCGGTCGGGCTGTAACCCCCCCCTGCACCCCCCTCCCCGAGTTG
CTGAGCACGGCCCGGCTTCGGGTGCGGGGCTCCGTGCGGGGCGTGGCGCGGGGCTCGCCGTGCCGGGCGG
GGGGTGGCGGCAGGTGGGGGTGCCGGGCGGGGCGGGGCCGCCTCGGGCCGGGGAGGGCTCGGGGGAGGGG
CGCGGCGGCCCCGGAGCGCCGGCGGCTGTCGAGGCGCGGCGAGCCGCAGCCATTGCCTTTTATGGTAATC
GTGCGAGAGGGCGCAGGGACTTCCTTTGTCCCAAATCTGGCGGAGCCGAAATCTGGGAGGCGCCGCCGCA
CCCCCTCTAGCGGGCGCGGGCGAAGCGGTGCGGCGCCGGCAGGAAGGAAATGGGCGGGGAGGGCCTTCGT
GCGTCGCCGCGCCGCCGTCCCCTTCTCCATCTCCAGCCTCGGGGCTGCCGCAGGGGGACGGCTGCCTTCG
GGGGGGACGGGGCAGGGCGGGGTTCGGCTTCTGGCGTGTGACCGGCGGCTCTAGAGCCTCTGCTAACCAT
GTTCATGCCTTCTTCTTTTTCCTACAGATCCTTAATTAATAATACGACTCACTATAGGGAACAAAAGCTG
GAGCTAAGCTTGCTTGTTCTTTTTGCAGAAGCTCAGAATAAACGCTCAACTTTGGCAGCCGCCACCATGA
GATCTCCTAAGAAAAAGAGGAAGGTGCAGGTGGATCTACGCACGCTCGGCTACAGTCAGCAGCAGCAAGA
GAAGATCAAACCGAAGGTGCGTTCGACAGTGGCGCAGCACCACGAGGCACTGGTGGGCCATGGGTTTACA
CACGCGCACATCGTTGCGCTCAGCCAACACCCGGCAGCGTTAGGGACCGTCGCTGTCACGTATCAGCACA
TAATCACGGCGTTGCCAGAGGCGACACACGAAGACATCGTTGGCGTCGGCAAACAGTGGTCCGGCGCACG
CGCCCTGGAGGCCTTGCTCACGGATGCGGGGGAGTTGAGAGGTCCGCCGTTACAGTTGGACACAGGCCAA
CTTGTGAAGATTGCAAAACGTGGCGGCGTGACCGCAATGGAGGCAGTGCATGCATCGCGCAATGCACTGA
CGGGTGCCCCCCTGAACCTGACCCCGGACCAAGTGGTGGCTATCGCCAGCAACGGTGGCGGCAAGCAAGC
GCTCGAAACGGTGCAGCGGCTGTTGCCGGTGCTGTGCCAGGACCATGGCCTGACCCCGGACCAAGTGGTG
GCTATCGCCAGCAACAAGGGCGGCAAGCAAGCGCTCGAAACGGTGCAGCGGCTGTTGCCGGTGCTGTGCC
AGGACCATGGCCTGACTCCGGACCAAGTGGTGGCTATCGCCAGCCACGATGGCGGCAAGCAAGCGCTCGA
AACGGTGCAGCGGCTGTTGCCGGTGCTGTGCCAGGACCATGGCCTGACTCCGGACCAAGTGGTGGCTATC
GCCAGCCACGATGGCGGCAAGCAAGCGCTCGAAACGGTGCAGCGGCTGTTGCCGGTGCTGTGCCAGGACC
ATGGCCTGACCCCGGACCAAGTGGTGGCTATCGCCAGCAACATTGGCGGCAAGCAAGCGCTCGAAACGGT
GCAGCGGCTGTTGCCGGTGCTGTGCCAGGACCATGGCCTGACCCCGGACCAAGTGGTGGCTATCGCCAGC
AACGGTGGCGGCAAGCAAGCGCTCGAAACGGTGCAGCGGCTGTTGCCGGTGCTGTGCCAGGACCATGGCC
TGACCCCGGACCAAGTGGTGGCTATCGCCAGCAACATTGGCGGCAAGCAAGCGCTCGAAACGGTGCAGCG
GCTGTTGCCGGTGCTGTGCCAGGACCATGGCCTGACCCCGGACCAAGTGGTGGCTATCGCCAGCAACGGT
GGCGGCAAGCAAGCGCTCGAAACGGTGCAGCGGCTGTTGCCGGTGCTGTGCCAGGACCATGGCCTGACCC
CGGACCAAGTGGTGGCTATCGCCAGCAACGGTGGCGGCAAGCAAGCGCTCGAAACGGTGCAGCGGCTGTT
GCCGGTGCTGTGCCAGGACCATGGCCTGACTCCGGACCAAGTGGTGGCTATCGCCAGCCACGATGGCGGC
AAGCAAGCGCTCGAAACGGTGCAGCGGCTGTTGCCGGTGCTGTGCCAGGACCATGGCCTGACCCCGGACC
AAGTGGTGGCTATCGCCAGCCACGATGGCGGCAAGCAAGCGCTCGAAACGGTGCAGCGGCTGTTGCCGGT
GCTGTGCCAGGACCATGGCCTGACCCCGGACCAAGTGGTGGCTATCGCCAGCAACATTGGCGGCAAGCAA
GCGCTCGAAACGGTGCAGCGGCTGTTGCCGGTGCTGTGCCAGGACCATGGCCTGACTCCGGACCAAGTGG
TGGCTATCGCCAGCCACGATGGCGGCAAGCAAGCGCTCGAAACGGTGCAGCGGCTGTTGCCGGTGCTGTG
CCAGGACCATGGCCTGACCCCGGACCAAGTGGTGGCTATCGCCAGCAACAAGGGCGGCAAGCAAGCGCTC
GAAACGGTGCAGCGGCTGTTGCCGGTGCTGTGCCAGGACCATGGCCTGACCCCGGACCAAGTGGTGGCTA
TCGCCAGCAACGGTGGCGGCAAGCAAGCGCTCGAAAGCATTGTGGCCCAGCTGAGCCGGCCTGATCCGGC
GTTGGCCGCGTTGACCAACGACCACCTCGTCGCCTTGGCCTGCCTCGGCGGACGTCCTGCCATGGATGCA
GTGAAAAAGGGATTGCCGCACGCGCCGGAATTGATCAGAAGAGTCAATCGCCGTATTGGCGAACGCACGT
CCCATCGCGTTGCGGGATCCATGGACTACAAGGACGACGATGACAAGAGCCCCAAGAAGAAGAGAAAGGT
GGAGGCCAGCGAATTCGATATCGGCGGCCGCGTCGACTGATAATTCTGTACATATGGGCACCAAAGAACC
TGTAAACGTTATCTTTTTAAATTGAATGTGCACAAATAAAAGTTTGGAAAAGAAAAAAAAAAAAAAAAAA
AAAAAAAAAAAAAAAAAAAAAAAAAAAAAAAAAAAAAAAAAAAAAAAAAAATACGCATCATACGCTGTGG
CGTACCTCGAGTCTAGAGGGCCCTTCGAACAAAAACTCATCTCAGAAGAGGATCTGAATATGCATACCGG
TCATCATCACCATCACCATTGAGTTTAAACCCGCTGATCAGCCTCGACTGTGCCTTCTAGTTGCCAGCCA
TCTGTTGTTTGCCCCTCCCCCGTGCCTTCCTTGACCCTGGAAGGTGCCACTCCCACTGTCCTTTCCTAAT
AAAATGAGGAAATTGCATCGCATTGTCTGAGTAGGTGTCATTCTATTCTGGGGGGTGGGGTGGGGCAGGA
CAGCAAGGGGGAGGATTGGGAAGACAATAGCAGGCATGCTGGGGATGCGGTGGGCTCTATGGGCGGCCGC
CACTGGCCGTCGTTTTACAACGTCGTGACTGGGAAAACCCTGGCGTTACCCAACTTAATCGCCTTGCAGC
ACATCCCCCTTTCGCCAGCTGGCGTAATAGCGAAGAGGCCCGCACCGATCGCCCTTCCCAACAGTTGCGC
AGCCTGAATGGCGAATGGG
[124 nt withheld, positions 4780-4903]
C
[91 nt withheld, positions 4905-4995]
A
[49 nt withheld, positions 4997-5045]
CCTTTGACGTTGGAGTCCACGTTCTTT
[37 nt withheld, positions 5073-5109]
ACCCTATCTCGGTCTATTCTTTTGATTTATAAGGGATTTTGCCGATTTCGGCCTATTGGTTAAAAAATGA
GCTGATTTAACAAAAATTTAACGCGAATTTTAACAAAATATTAACGCTTACAATTTAGGTGGCACTTTTC
GGGGAAATGTGCGCGGAACCCCTATTTGTTTATTTTTCTAAATACATTCAAATATGTATCCGCTCATGAG
ACAATAACCCTGATAAATGCTTCAATAATATTGAAAAAGGAAGAGTATGAGTATTCAACATTTCCGTGTC
GCCCTTATTCCCTTTTTTGCGGCATTTTGCCTTCCTGTTTTTGCTCACCCAGAAACGCTGGTGAAAGTAA
AAGATGCTGAAGATCAGTTGGGTGCACGAGTGGGTTACATCGAACTGGATCTCAACAGCGGTAAGATCCT
TGAGAGTTTTCGCCCCGAAGAACGTTTTCCAATGATGAGCACTTTTAAAGTTCTGCTATGTGGCGCGGTA
TTATCCCGTATTGACGCCGGGCAAGAGCAACTCGGTCGCCGCATACACTATTCTCAGAATGACTTGGTTG
AGTACTCACCAGTCACAGAAAAGCATCTTACGGATGGCATGACAGTAAGAGAATTATGCAGTGCTGCCAT
AACCATGAGTGATAACACTGCGGCCAACTTACTTCTGACAACGATCGGAGGACCGAAGGAGCTAACCGCT
TTTTTGCACAACATGGGGGATCATGTAACTCGCCTTGATCGTTGGGAACCGGAGCTGAATGAAGCCATAC
CAAACGACGAGCGTGACACCACGATGCCTGTAGCAATGGCAACAACGTTGCGCAAACTATTAACTGGCGA
ACTACTTACTCTAGCTTCCCGGCAACAATTAATAGACTGGATGGAGGCGGATAAAGTTGCAGGACCACTT
CTGCGCTCGGCCCTTCCGGCTGGCTGGTTTATTGCTGATAAATCTGGAGCCGGTGAGCGTGGGTCTCGCG
GTATCATTGCAGCACTGGGGCCAGATGGTAAGCCCTCCCGTATCGTAGTTATCTACACGACGGGGAGTCA
GGCAACTATGGATGAACGAAATAGACAGATCGCTGAGATAGGTGCCTCACTGATTAAGCATTGGTAACTG
TCAGACCAAGTTTACTCATATATACTTTAGATTGATTTAAAACTTCATTTTTAATTTAAAAGGATCTAGG
TGAAGATCCTTTTTGATAATCTCATGACCAAAATCCCTTAACGTGAGTTTTCGTTCCACTGAGCGTCAGA
CCCCGTAGAAAAGATCAAAGGATCTTCTTGAGATCCTTTTTTTCTGCGCGTAATCTGCTGCTTGCAAACA
AAAAAACCACCGCTACCAGCGGTGGTTTGTTTGCCGGATCAAGAGCTACCAACTCTTTTTCCGAAGGTAA
CTGGCTTCAGCAGAGCGCAGATACCAAATACTGTCCTTCTAGTGTAGCCGTAGTTAGGCCACCACTTCAA
GAACTCTGTAGCACCGCCTACATACCTCGCTCTGCTAATCCTGTTACCAGTGGCTGCTGCCAGTGGCGAT
AAGTCGTGTCTTACCGGGTTGGACTCAAGACGATAGTTACCGGATAAGGCGCAGCGGTCGGGCTGAACGG
GGGGTTCGTGCACACAGCCCAGCTTGGAGCGAACGACCTACACCGAACTGAGATACCTACAGCGTGAGCT
ATGAGAAAGCGCCACGCTTCCCGAAGGGAGAAAGGCGGACAGGTATCCGGTAAGCGGCAGGGTCGGAACA
GGAGAGCGCACGAGGGAGCTTCCAGGGGGAAACGCCTGGTATCTTTATAGTCCTGTCGGGTTTCGCCACC
TCTGACTTGAGCGTCGATTTTTGTGATGCTCGTCAGGGGGGCGGAGCCTATGGAAAAACGCCAGCAACGC
GGCCTTTTTACGGTTCCTGGCCTTTTGCTGGCCTTTTGCTCACATGTTCTTTCCTGCGTTATCCCCTGAT
TCTGTGGATAACCGTATTACCGCCTTTGAGTGAGCTGATACCGCTCGCCGCAGCCGAACGACCGAGCGCA
GCGAGTCAGTGAGCGAGGAAGCGGAAGAGCGCCCAATACGCAAACCGCCTCTCCCCGCGCGTTGGCCGAT
TCATTAATGCAGCTGGCACGACAGGTTTCCCGACTGGAAAGCGGGCAGTGAGCGCAACGCAATTAATGTG
AGTTAGCTCACTCATTAG
Features (pLannotate 1.2.2; 19 found; start..end, strand, type, name):
     12..42      +  promoter       lac promoter: promoter for the E. coli lac operon
     50..66      +  protein_bind   lac operator: The lac repressor binds to the lac operator to inhibit transcription in E. coli. This inhibition can be relieved by adding lactose or isopropyl-β-D-thiogalactopyranoside (IPTG). lac repressor encoded by lacI
    110..489     +  enhancer       CMV enhancer: human cytomegalovirus immediate early enhancer
    491..768     +  promoter       chicken β-actin promoter: No description available
    769..1777    +  intron         chimeric intron: chimera between introns from chicken β-actin and rabbit β-globin
   1790..1808    +  promoter       T7 promoter: promoter for bacteriophage T7 RNA polymerase
   1833..1875    +  5'UTR          Xenopus globin 5'-UTR: translational enhancer from the 5'-UTR of the major beta-globin gene of Xenopus laevis
   1917..2429    +  CDS            avrXa10 (fragment): AVX10_XANOO - Experimental evidence at protein level: Swiss-Prot protein existence level 1. Avirulence protein. Induces the hypersensitive response (HR)in rice plants carrying the resistance gene Xa10. Activity depends on the presence of the core repeat domains; replacement with repeat domains from other proteins (AvrBs3 of X.euvesicatoria (AC P14727) or AvrXa7 of this organism) does not elicit the HR. Probably acts as a transcription factor in its host plant (rice) to induce plant resistance or disease. From Xanthomonas oryzae pv. oryzae.
   3816..4004    +  CDS            avrBs3 (fragment): AVRB3_XANEU - Experimental evidence at protein level: Swiss-Prot protein existence level 1. Avirulence protein. Acts as a transcription factor in C.annuum plants. In susceptible plants lacking the Bs3 resistance gene induces expression of a number of genes, including genes homologous to a family of auxin-induced genes, alpha-expansin genes, pectate lyase, anthocyanidin glucoside rhamnosyl transferase and at least one transcription factor, UPA20. Their expression leads to plant hypertrophy in mesophyll cells, probably mainly mediated by UPA20 (PubMed:17962565). In resistant plants induces the h
   4017..4037    +  CDS            FLAG (fragment): FLAG® epitope tag, followed by an enterokinase cleavage site
   4167..4188    +  promoter       TEF1 promoter (fragment): S. cerevisiae TEF1; promoter for EF-1α
   4388..4612    +  polyA_signal   bGH poly(A) signal: bovine growth hormone polyadenylation signal
   4621..4775    +  CDS            lacZα (fragment): LacZα fragment of β-galactosidase; lacZ fragment
   4780..5208    +  rep_origin     f1 ori (sequence partly withheld): f1 bacteriophage origin of replication; arrow indicates direction of (+) strand synthesis
   5261..5365    +  promoter       AmpR promoter: bla
   5366..6226    +  CDS            AmpR: β-lactamase; bla; confers resistance to ampicillin, carbenicillin, and related antibiotics
   6397..6985    +  rep_origin     ori: high-copy-number ColE1/pMB1/pBR322/pUC origin of replication
   7168..7260    +  CDS            lacI (fragment): lac repressor; lacI; The lac repressor binds to the lac operator to inhibit transcription in E. coli. This inhibition can be relieved by adding lactose or isopropyl-β-D-thiogalactopyranoside (IPTG).
   7273..7294    +  protein_bind   CAP binding site: CAP binding activates transcription in the presence of cAMP. E. coli catabolite activator protein
