[The description below was written by a language model from this plasmid's Addgene catalogue record and pLannotate feature annotations shown in this document.]
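Description:
pTAL-MajSat-FLAG-NLS-MCS is a 7.3 kb mammalian expression plasmid built on the pTALYM3B15 backbone that encodes a designer TALE (transcription activator-like effector) DNA-binding protein directed against mouse major satellite repeats, the tandem repeats of pericentromeric heterochromatin. It is propagated in E. coli through a high-copy ColE1/pUC-type origin and selected with ampicillin via the bla gene. An f1 origin is also present, along with residual lac promoter/operator, lacZα and lacI fragments left over from the cloning vector.

Expression is driven by the composite CAG promoter, annotated here as the CMV immediate-early enhancer, the chicken β-actin promoter and a chimeric β-actin/β-globin intron. Downstream lie a T7 promoter and a Xenopus β-globin 5'-UTR translational enhancer, an arrangement that would also permit in vitro transcription of mRNA, although the record does not state that use. The open reading frame begins with a region matching the N-terminal portion of Xanthomonas TAL effectors (annotated as an avrXa10 fragment) and ends with a C-terminal TAL effector segment (avrBs3 fragment). The roughly 1.4 kb unannotated stretch between them presumably holds the repeat array that specifies the major satellite target. A FLAG epitope follows for detection or immunoprecipitation, and the name indicates a nuclear localisation signal and a multiple cloning site after it, though neither is annotated in the feature table. A bGH polyadenylation signal terminates the transcript. The short TEF1 promoter hit is probably a spurious match.

The trailing MCS suggests the plasmid is meant as a scaffold for fusing proteins of interest in frame to the TALE, tethering them to major satellite chromatin in mouse cells or embryos, or as a FLAG-tagged control.
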