Addgene plasmid #69073: pTAL-MajSat-FLAG-NLS-MCS
Purpose: Expresses TALE for mouse major satellite with FLAG tag under CAG promoter
Depositing lab: Maria-Elena Torres-Padilla. Depositing organization: Institut de Genetique et de Biologie Moleculaire et Cellulaire (IGBMC). Publication: Early embryonic-like cells are induced by downregulating replication-dependent chromatin assembly. Ishiuchi T, Enriquez-Gasca R, Mizutani E, Boskovic A, Ziegler-Birling C, Rodriguez-Terrones D, Wakayama T, Vaquerizas JM, Torres-Padilla ME. Nat Struct Mol Biol. 2015 Aug 3. doi: 10.1038/nsmb.3066. PubMed 26237512.
Backbone
  Vector backbone: pTALYM3B15
  Vector type: Mammalian Expression
Growth in bacteria
  Bacterial resistance: Ampicillin, 100 μg/mL
  Growth temperature: 37°C
  Growth strain: DH5alpha
  Copy number: Unknown
Gene/Insert
  Gene/Insert name: TALE
Terms and licenses: Academic/Nonprofit Terms; Industry Terms: Not Available to Industry
How to cite: pTAL-MajSat-FLAG-NLS-MCS was a gift from Maria-Elena Torres-Padilla (Addgene plasmid # 69073 ; http://n2t.net/addgene:69073 ; RRID:Addgene_69073)
