>Addgene plasmid #69073 | pTAL-MajSat-FLAG-NLS-MCS | addgene partial sequence | sequence record 124932 | TAL-F2 5'-ccaacgaccacctcgtcgcc-3'
AAGGGATTGCCGCACGCGCCGGAATTGATCAGAAGAGTCAATCGCCGTATTGGCGAACGCACGTCCCATC
GCGTTGCGGGATCCATGGACTACAAGGACGACGATGACAAGAGCCCCAAGAAGAAGAGAAAGGTGGAGGC
CAGCGAATTCGATATCGGCGGCCGCGTCGACTGATAATTCTGTACATATGGGCACCAAAGAACCTGTAAA
CGTTATCTTTTTAAATTGAATGTGCACAAATAAAAGTTTGGAAAAGAAAAAAAAAAAAAAAAAAAAAAAA
AAAAAAAAAAAAAAAAAAAAAAAAAAAAAAAAAAAAAAAAAA
